>Addgene plasmid #168680 | pDONR223 HCoV-NL63 NSP15_stop | depositor partial sequence | sequence record 326889 | Inserted CDS with Stop codon
ATGAGTCTTGAAAATATAGCATTTAATGTTGTAAAAAAAGGGTGTTTTACTGGTGTTGATGGTGAGTTAC
CTGTTGCAGTTGTTAACGACAAAGTTTTTGTTCGCTATGGCGATGTTGACAACTTGGTTTTTACAAATAA
AACAACATTGCCTACTAATGTTGCTTTTGAATTGTTTGCAAAACGAAAAATGGGTTTAACACCACCATTG
TCTATTCTCAAAAATCTCGGTGTTGTTGCTACATATAAATTTGTTTTATGGGATTATGAAGCTGAAAGAC
CTTTTACCTCATATACTAAGAGTGTATGTAAATACACTGATTTTAATGAGGATGTTTGTGTTTGTTTTGA
CAATAGTATTCAGGGTTCGTATGAGCGTTTTACGCTTACTACGAACGCTGTTTTATTTTCTACTGTTGTC
ATTAAAAATTTAACACCTATAAAGTTGAATTTTGGTATGTTGAATGGTATGCCAGTTTCTTCTATTAAGG
GTGATAAAGGTGTTGAAAAATTAGTTAATTGGTACATATATGTTCGTAAAAATGGTCAATTTCAAGATCA
CTATGATGGTTTTTACACTCAAGGTAGGAATTTATCAGACTTTACACCAAGAAGTGATATGGAGTATGAT
TTTCTTAACATGGATATGGGTGTTTTTATTAATAAATATGGTCTTGAGGATTTTAATTTTGAACATGTTG
TATATGGTGATGTTTCAAAAACTACATTAGGAGGTCTTCATTTGTTGATATCACAGTTTAGGCTTAGTAA
AATGGGTGTTTTGAAAGCTGATGATTTTGTCACTGCTTCTGACACAACTTTGAGGTGCTGTACTGTTACT
TATCTTAATGAACTTAGTTCAAAAGTTGTTTGTACTTATATGGATTTGTTGTTGGACGACTTTGTTACTA
TACTAAAGAGTTTAGATCTTGGTGTAATATCTAAAGTTCATGAAGTTATTATAGATAATAAACCTTATAG
GTGGATGTTGTGGTGTAAAGATAACCACTTGTCCACTTTTTATCCACAGTTGCAGTAA
