[The description below was written by a language model from this plasmid's Addgene catalogue record.]
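Description:
pDONR223 HCoV-NL63 NSP15_stop is a Gateway-compatible Entry clone built on the pDONR223 donor backbone and carrying the coding sequence for non-structural protein 15 (NSP15) of human coronavirus NL63. The insert is about 1 kb and corresponds to a segment of the viral ORF1ab polyprotein gene, from which NSP15 is normally released by proteolytic processing. It was introduced by Gateway recombination, so in the resulting Entry clone the open reading frame would be expected to be flanked by attL recombination sites, although no feature table is provided to confirm the exact layout. The plasmid is propagated in standard E. coli cloning strains under spectinomycin selection. The record lists copy number as unknown and does not state the origin of replication. M13 forward and reverse primer sites flank the insert for sequence verification.

As an Entry vector, the construct is not itself an expression plasmid, and the record lists no promoter, tag or reporter driving NSP15. Its role is to serve as a source clone from which the ORF can be transferred by LR recombination into Destination vectors chosen by the user, which then supply the promoter, host-specific elements and any fusion partners. The "_stop" suffix suggests that the ORF retains a terminal stop codon, a format suited to native or N-terminally tagged expression rather than C-terminal fusions, though the record does not spell this out. The plasmid belongs to a collection of human coronavirus protein-coding sequences assembled as a flexible, multipurpose Gateway resource for functional studies of viral proteins.
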