Addgene plasmid #168680: pDONR223 HCoV-NL63 NSP15_stop
Purpose: Gateway-compatible Entry vector
Depositing lab: Fritz Roth. Depositing organization: Sinai Health System. Publication: A resource of human coronavirus protein-coding sequences in a flexible, multipurpose Gateway Entry clone collection. Weller B, Lin CW, Pogoutse O, Sauer M, Marin-de la Rosa N, Strobel A, Young V, Knapp JJ, Rayhan A, Falter C, Kim DK, Roth FP, Falter-Braun P. G3 (Bethesda). 2023 Jul 5;13(7):jkad105. doi: 10.1093/g3journal/jkad105. PubMed 37267226.
Backbone
  Vector backbone: pDONR223
  Backbone manufacturer: Rual et al, Genome Res. 14:2128-2135, 2004.
  Backbone size w/o insert (bp): 5005
  Vector type: Other
Growth in bacteria
  Bacterial resistance: Spectinomycin, 50 μg/mL
  Growth temperature: 37°C
  Growth strain: DH5alpha
  Copy number: Unknown
Gene/Insert
  Gene/Insert name: NSP15
  Species: Other
  Insert size (bp): 1032
  Entrez Gene: ORF1ab (a.k.a. HCNV63gp1)
  Cloning method: Gateway Cloning
  Sequencing primers: 5′ m13-For; 3′ m13-Rev
Resource information
  A portion of this plasmid was derived from a plasmid made by: Falter-Braun Lab
Terms and licenses: Academic/Nonprofit Terms; Industry Terms
How to cite: pDONR223 HCoV-NL63 NSP15_stop was a gift from Fritz Roth (Addgene plasmid # 168680 ; http://n2t.net/addgene:168680 ; RRID:Addgene_168680)
